>Addgene plasmid #232452 | pSLIK PCSK5(sgRR)-V5 hygro | addgene full sequence | sequence record 463088 | Addgene NGS Result
GTCGACGGATCGGGAGATCTCCCGATCCCCTATGGTGCACTCTCAGTACAATCTGCTCTGATGCCGCATA
GTTAAGCCAGTATCTGCTCCCTGCTTGTGTGTTGGAGGTCGCTGAGTAGTGCGCGAGCAAAATTTAAGCT
ACAACAAGGCAAGGCTTGACCGACAATTGCATGAAGAATCTGCTTAGGGTTAGGCGTTTTGCGCTGCTTC
GCGATGTACGGGCCAGATATACGCGTTGACATTGATTATTGACTAGTTATTAATAGTAATCAATTACGGG
GTCATTAGTTCATAGCCCATATATGGAGTTCCGCGTTACATAACTTACGGTAAATGGCCCGCCTGGCTGA
CCGCCCAACGACCCCCGCCCATTGACGTCAATAATGACGTATGTTCCCATAGTAACGCCAATAGGGACTT
TCCATTGACGTCAATGGGTGGAGTATTTACGGTAAACTGCCCACTTGGCAGTACATCAAGTGTATCATAT
GCCAAGTACGCCCCCTATTGACGTCAATGACGGTAAATGGCCCGCCTGGCATTATGCCCAGTACATGACC
TTATGGGACTTTCCTACTTGGCAGTACATCTACGTATTAGTCATCGCTATTACCATGGTGATGCGGTTTT
GGCAGTACATCAATGGGCGTGGATAGCGGTTTGACTCACGGGGATTTCCAAGTCTCCACCCCATTGACGT
CAATGGGAGTTTGTTTTGGCACCAAAATCAACGGGACTTTCCAAAATGTCGTAACAACTCCGCCCCATTG
ACGCAAATGGGCGGTAGGCGTGTACGGTGGGAGGTCTATATAAGCAGCGCGTTTTGCCTGTACTGGGTCT
CTCTGGTTAGACCAGATCTGAGCCTGGGAGCTCTCTGGCTAACTAGGGAACCCACTGCTTAAGCCTCAAT
AAAGCTTGCCTTGAGTGCTTCAAGTAGTGTGTGCCCGTCTGTTGTGTGACTCTGGTAACTAGAGATCCCT
CAGACCCTTTTAGTCAGTGTGGAAAATCTCTAGCAGTGGCGCCCGAACAGGGACTTGAAAGCGAAAGGGA
AACCAGAGGAGCTCTCTCGACGCAGGACTCGGCTTGCTGAAGCGCGCACGGCAAGAGGCGAGGGGCGGCG
ACTGGTGAGTACGCCAAAAATTTTGACTAGCGGAGGCTAGAAGGAGAGAGATGGGTGCGAGAGCGTCAGT
ATTAAGCGGGGGAGAATTAGATCGCGATGGGAAAAAATTCGGTTAAGGCCAGGGGGAAAGAAAAAATATA
AATTAAAACATATAGTATGGGCAAGCAGGGAGCTAGAACGATTCGCAGTTAATCCTGGCCTGTTAGAAAC
ATCAGAAGGCTGTAGACAAATACTGGGACAGCTACAACCATCCCTTCAGACAGGATCAGAAGAACTTAGA
TCATTATATAATACAGTAGCAACCCTCTATTGTGTGCATCAAAGGATAGAGATAAAAGACACCAAGGAAG
CTTTAGACAAGATAGAGGAAGAGCAAAACAAAAGTAAGACCACCGCACAGCAAGCGGCCGCTGATCTTCA
GACCTGGAGGAGGAGATATGAGGGACAATTGGAGAAGTGAATTATATAAATATAAAGTAGTAAAAATTGA
ACCATTAGGAGTAGCACCCACCAAGGCAAAGAGAAGAGTGGTGCAGAGAGAAAAAAGAGCAGTGGGAATA
GGAGCTTTGTTCCTTGGGTTCTTGGGAGCAGCAGGAAGCACTATGGGCGCAGCGTCAATGACGCTGACGG
TACAGGCCAGACAATTATTGTCTGGTATAGTGCAGCAGCAGAACAATTTGCTGAGGGCTATTGAGGCGCA
ACAGCATCTGTTGCAACTCACAGTCTGGGGCATCAAGCAGCTCCAGGCAAGAATCCTGGCTGTGGAAAGA
TACCTAAAGGATCAACAGCTCCTGGGGATTTGGGGTTGCTCTGGAAAACTCATTTGCACCACTGCTGTGC
CTTGGAATGCTAGTTGGAGTAATAAATCTCTGGAACAGATTTGGAATCACACGACCTGGATGGAGTGGGA
CAGAGAAATTAACAATTACACAAGCTTAATACACTCCTTAATTGAAGAATCGCAAAACCAGCAAGAAAAG
AATGAACAAGAATTATTGGAATTAGATAAATGGGCAAGTTTGTGGAATTGGTTTAACATAACAAATTGGC
TGTGGTATATAAAATTATTCATAATGATAGTAGGAGGCTTGGTAGGTTTAAGAATAGTTTTTGCTGTACT
TTCTATAGTGAATAGAGTTAGGCAGGGATATTCACCATTATCGTTTCAGACCCACCTCCCAACCCCGAGG
GGACCCGACAGGCCCGAAGGAATAGAAGAAGAAGGTGGAGAGAGAGACAGAGACAGATCCATTCGATTAG
TGAACGGATCGGCACTGCGTGCGCCAATTCTGCAGACAAATGGCAGTATTCATCCACAATTTTAAAAGAA
AAGGGGGGATTGGGGGGTACAGTGCAGGGGAAAGAATAGTAGACATAATAGCAACAGACATACAAACTAA
AGAATTACAAAAACAAATTACAAAAATTCAAAATTTTCGGGTTTATTACAGGGACAGCAGAGATCCAGTT
TGGTTAATTCTAGACAGTTATCAACAAGTTTGTACAAAAAAGCAGGCTTTAAAGGAACCAATTCAGTCGA
CTGGATCCCGAGTTTACTCCCTATCAGTGATAGAGAACGTATGTCGAGTTTACTCCCTATCAGTGATAGA
GAACGATGTCGAGTTTACTCCCTATCAGTGATAGAGAACGTATGTCGAGTTTACTCCCTATCAGTGATAG
AGAACGTATGTCGAGTTTACTCCCTATCAGTGATAGAGAACGTATGTCGAGTTTATCCCTATCAGTGATA
GAGAACGTATGTCGAGTTTACTCCCTATCAGTGATAGAGAACGTATGTCGAGGTAGGCGTGTACGGTGGG
AGGCCTATATAAGCAGAGCTCGTTTAGTGAACCGTCAGATCGCCACTAGTATGGGCTGGGGGAGCCGCTG
CTGCTGCCCGGGACGTTTGGACCTGCTGTGCGTGCTGGCGCTGCTCGGGGGCTGCCTGCTCCCCGTGTGT
CGGACGCGCGTCTACACCAACCACTGGGCAGTCAAAATCGCCGGGGGCTTCCCGGAGGCCAACCGTATCG
CCAGCAAGTACGGATTCATCAACATAGGACAGATAGGGGCCCTGAAGGACTACTACCACTTCTACCATAG
CAGGACGATTAAAAGGTCAGTTATCTCGAGCAGAGGGACCCACAGTTTCATTTCAATGGAACCAAAGGTG
GAATGGATCCAACAGCAAGTGGTAAAAAAGCGGACAAAGAGGGATTATGACTTCAGTCGTGCCCAGTCTA
CCTATTTCAATGATCCCAAGTGGCCCAGCATGTGGTATATGCACTGCAGTGACAATACACATCCCTGCCA
GTCTGACATGAATATCGAAGGAGCCTGGAAGAGAGGCTACACGGGGAAGAACATCGTCGTCACTATCCTG
GATGACGGAATTGAGAGAACCCATCCAGATCTGATGCAAAACTACGATGCTCTGGCAAGTTGCGACGTGA
ATGGGAATGACTTGGACCCAATGCCTCGTTATGATGCAAGCAACGAGAACAAGCATGGGACTCGCTGTGC
TGGAGAAGTGGCAGCCGCTGCAAACAATTCGCACTGCACAGTCGGAATTGCTTTCAACGCCAAGATCGGA
GGAGTGCGAATGCTGGACGGAGATGTCACGGACATGGTTGAAGCAAAATCAGTTAGCTTCAACCCCCAGC
ACGTGCACATTTACAGCGCCAGCTGGGGCCCGGATGATGATGGCAAGACTGTGGACGGACCAGCCCCCCT
CACCCGGCAAGCCTTTGAAAACGGCGTTAGAATGGGGCGGAGAGGCCTCGGCTCTGTGTTTGTTTGGGCA
TCTGGAAATGGTGGAAGGAGCAAAGACCACTGCTCCTGTGATGGCTACACCAACAGCATCTACACCATCT
CCATCAGCAGCACTGCAGAAAGCGGAAAGAAACCTTGGTACCTGGAAGAGTGTTCATCCACGCTGGCCAC
AACCTACAGCAGCGGGGAGTCCTACGATAAGAAAATCATCACTACAGATCTGAGGCAGCGTTGCACGGAC
AACCACACTGGGACGTCAGCCTCAGCCCCCATGGCTGCAGGCATCATTGCGCTGGCCCTGGAAGCCAATC
CGTTTCTGACCTGGAGAGACGTACAGCATGTTATTGTCAGGACTTCCCGTGCGGGACATTTGAACGCTAA
TGACTGGAAAACCAATGCTGCTGGTTTTAAGGTGAGCCATCTTTATGGATTTGGACTGATGGACGCAGAA
GCCATGGTGATGGAGGCAGAGAAGTGGACCACCGTTCCCCGGCAGCACGTGTGTGTGGAGAGCACAGACC
GACAAATCAAGACAATCCGCCCTAACAGTGCAGTGCGCTCCATCTACAAAGCTTCAGGCTGCTCGGATAA
CCCCAACCGCCATGTCAACTACCTGGAGCACGTCGTTGTGCGCATCACCATCACCCACCCCAGGAGAGGA
GACCTGGCCATCTACCTGACCTCGCCCTCTGGAACTAGGTCTCAGCTTTTGGCCAACAGGCTATTTGATC
ACTCCATGGAAGGATTCAAAAACTGGGAGTTCATGACCATTCATTGCTGGGGAGAAAGAGCTGCTGGTGA
CTGGGTCCTTGAAGTTTATGATACTCCCTCTCAGCTAAGGAACTTTAAGACTCCAGGTAAATTGAAAGAA
TGGTCTTTGGTCCTCTACGGCACCTCCGTGCAGCCATATTCACCAACCAATGAATTTCCGAAAGTGGAAC
GGTTCCGCTATAGCCGAGTTGAAGACCCCACAGACGACTATGGCACAGAGGATTATGCAGGTCCCTGCGA
CCCTGAGTGCAGTGAGGTTGGCTGTGACGGGCCAGGACCAGACCACTGCAATGACTGTTTGCACTACTAC
TACAAGCTGAAAAACAATACCAGGATCTGTGTCTCCAGCTGCCCCCCTGGCCACTACCACGCCGACAAGA
AGCGCTGCAGGAAGTGTGCCCCCAACTGTGAGTCCTGCTTTGGGAGCCATGGTGACCAATGCATGTCCTG
CAAATATGGATACTTTCTGAATGAAGAAACCAACAGCTGTGTTACTCACTGCCCTGATGGGTCATATCAG
GATACCAAGAAAAATCTTTGCCGGAAATGCAGTGAAAACTGCAAGACATGTACTGAATTCCATAACTGTA
CAGAATGTAGGGATGGGTTAAGCCTGCAGGGATCCCGGTGCTCTGTCTCCTGTGAAGATGGACGGTATTT
CAACGGCCAGGACTGCCAGCCCTGCCACCGCTTCTGCGCCACTTGTGCTGGGGCAGGAGCTGATGGGTGC
ATTAACTGCACAGAGGGCTACTTCATGGAGGATGGGAGATGCGTGCAGAGCTGTAGTATCAGCTATTACT
TTGACCACTCTTCAGAGAATGGATACAAATCCTGCAAAAAATGTGATATCAGTTGTTTGACGTGCAATGG
CCCAGGATTCAAGAACTGTACAAGCTGCCCTAGTGGGTATCTCTTAGACTTAGGAATGTGTCAAATGGGA
GCCATTTGCAAGGATGCAACGGAAGAGTCCTGGGCGGAAGGAGGCTTCTGTATGCTTGTGAAAAAGAACA
ATCTGTGCCAACGGAAGGTTCTTCAACAACTTTGCTGCAAAACATGTACATTTCAAGGCGGTAAGCCTAT
CCCTAACCCTCTCCTCGGTCTCGATTCTACGTAACAATTGGAAGACTAATGCGTTTTCGAGATATCTAGA
CCCAGCTTTCTTGTACAAAGTGGTTGATAACATCTCGAGCCATAAAGATGGTTAATTAACCCACCCAAGA
TCTGGCCTCCGCGCCGGGTTTTGGCGCCTCCCGCGGGCGCCCCCCTCCTCACGGCGAGCGCTGCCACGTC
AGACGAAGGGCGCAGCGAGCGTCCTGATCCTTCCGCCCGGACGCTCAGGACAGCGGCCCGCTGCTCATAA
GACTCGGCCTTAGAACCCCAGTATCAGCAGAAGGACATTTTAGGACGGGACTTGGGTGACTCTAGGGCAC
TGGTTTTCTTTCCAGAGAGCGGAACAGGCGAGGAAAAGTAGTCCCTTCTCGGCGATTCTGCGGAGGGATC
TCCGTGGGGCGGTGAACGCCGATGATTATATAAGGACGCGCCGGGTGTGGCACAGCTAGTTCCGTCGCAG
CCGGGATTTGGGTCGCGGTTCTTGTTTGTGGATCGCTGTGATCGTCACTTGGTGAGTAGCGGGCTGCTGG
GCTGGCCGGGGCTTTCGTGGCCGCCGGGCCGCTCGGTGGGACGGAAGCGTGTGGAGAGACCGCCAAGGGC
TGTAGTCTGGGTCCGCGAGCAAGGTTGCCCTGAACTGGGGGTTGGGGGGAGCGCAGCAAAATGGCGGCTG
TTCCCGAGTCTTGAATGGAAGACGCTTGTGAGGCGGGCTGTGAGGTCGTTGAAACAAGGTGGGGGGCATG
GTGGGCGGCAAGAACCCAAGGTCTTGAGGCCTTCGCTAATGCGGGAAAGCTCTTATTCGGGTGAGATGGG
CTGGGGCACCATCTGGGGACCCTGACGTGAAGTTTGTCACTGACTGGAGAACTCGGTTTGTCGTCTGTTG
CGGGGGCGGCAGTTATGGCGGTGCCGTTGGGCAGTGCACCCGTACCTTTGGGAGCGCGCGCCCTCGTCGT
GTCGTGACGTCACCCGTTCTGTTGGCTTATAATGCAGGGTGGGGCCACCTGCCGGTAGGTGTGCGGTAGG
CTTTTCTCCGTCGCAGGACGCAGGGTTCGGGCCTAGGGTAGGCTCTCCTGAATCGACAGGCGCCGGACCT
CTGGTGAGGGGAGGGATAAGTGAGGCGTCAGTTTCTTTGGTCGGTTTTATGTACCTATCTTCTTAAGTAG
CTGAAGCTCCGGTTTTGAACTATGCGCTCGGGGTTGGCGAGTGTGTTTTGTGAAGTTTTTTAGGCACCTT
TTGAAATGTAATCATTTGGGTCAATATGTAATTTTCAGTGTTAGACTAGTAAATTGTCCGCTAAATTCTG
GCCGTTTTTGGCTTTTTTGTTAGACGAAGCTTGGTACCGAGCTCGGATCTCCACCCCGTACCGGTCCTGC
AGGATTTAAATGGCGCGCCGCTAGCGCTACCGGACTCAGATCTCGAGCTCAAGCTTCGAATTCTGCAGTC
GAATTCACCATGTCTAGACTGGACAAGAGCAAAGTCATAAACGGAGCTCTGGAATTACTCAATGGTGTCG
GTATCGAAGGCCTGACGACAAGGAAACTCGCTCAAAAGCTGGGAGTTGAGCAGCCTACCCTGTACTGGCA
CGTGAAGAACAAGCGGGCCCTGCTCGATGCCCTGCCAATCGAGATGCTGGACAGGCATCATACCCACTTC
TGCCCCCTGGAAGGCGAGTCATGGCAAGACTTTCTGCGGAACAACGCCAAGTCATACCGCTGTGCTCTCC
TCTCACATCGCGACGGGGCTAAAGTGCATCTCGGCACCCGCCCAACAGAGAAACAGTACGAAACCCTGGA
AAATCAGCTCGCGTTCCTGTGTCAGCAAGGCTTCTCCCTGGAGAACGCACTGTACGCTCTGTCCGCCGTG
GGCCACTTTACACTGGGCTGCGTATTGGAGGAACAGGAGCATCAAGTAGCAAAAGAGGAAAGAGAGACAC
CTACCACCGATTCTATGCCCCCACTTCTGAGACAAGCAATTGAGCTGTTCGACCGGCAGGGAGCCGAACC
TGCCTTCCTTTTCGGCCTGGAACTAATCATATGTGGCCTGGAGAAACAGCTAAAGTGCGAAAGCGGCGGG
CCGACCGACGCCCTTGACGATTTTGACTTAGACATGCTCCCAGCCGATGCCCTTGACGACTTTGACCTTG
ATATGCTGCCTGCTGACGCTCTTGACGATTTTGACCTTGACATGCTCCCCGGGTAACTAAGTAAGGATCC
GCGGCCGCACTAGAGGAATTCCGCCCCTCTCCCCCCCCCCCCTCTCCCTCCCCCCCCCCTAACGTTACTG
GCCGAAGCCGCTTGGAATAAGGCCGGTGTGCGTTTGTCTATATGTTATTTTCCACCATATTGCCGTCTTT
TGGCAATGTGAGGGCCCGGAAACCTGGCCCTGTCTTCTTGACGAGCATTCCTAGGGGTCTTTCCCCTCTC
GCCAAAGGAATGCAAGGTCTGTTGAATGTCGTGAAGGAAGCAGTTCCTCTGGAAGCTTCTTGAAGACAAA
CAACGTCTGTAGCGACCCTTTGCAGGCAGCGGAACCCCCCACCTGGCGACAGGTGCCTCTGCGGCCAAAA
GCCACGTGTATAAGATACACCTGCAAAGGCGGCACAACCCCAGTGCCACGTTGTGAGTTGGATAGTTGTG
GAAAGAGTCAAATGGCTCTCCTCAAGCGTATTCAACAAGGGGCTGAAGGATGCCCAGAAGGTACCCCATT
GTATGGGATCTGATCTGGGGCCTCGGTGCACATGCTTTACATGTGTTTAGTCGAGGTTAAAAAAACGTCT
AGGCCCCCCGAACCACGGGGACGTGGTTTTCCTTTGAAAAACACGATGATAAGCTTACCGGTACGCGTGA
TAGCTTGCCACAACCCGTACCAAAGATGGATAGATCCGGAAAGCCTGAACTCACCGCGACGTCTGTCGAG
AAGTTTCTGATCGAAAAGTTCGACAGCGTCTCCGACCTGATGCAGCTCTCGGAGGGCGAAGAATCTCGTG
CTTTCAGCTTCGATGTAGGAGGGCGTGGATATGTCCTGCGGGTAAATAGCTGCGCCGATGGTTTCTACAA
AGATCGTTATGTTTATCGGCACTTTGCATCGGCCGCGCTCCCGATTCCGGAAGTGCTTGACATTGGGGAA
TTCAGCGAGAGCCTGACCTATTGCATCTCCCGCCGTGCACAGGGTGTCACGTTGCAAGACCTGCCTGAAA
CCGAACTGCCCGCTGTTCTGCAGCCGGTCGCGGAGGCCATGGATGCGATCGCTGCGGCCGATCTTAGCCA
GACGAGCGGGTTCGGCCCATTCGGACCGCAAGGAATCGGTCAATACACTACATGGCGTGATTTCATATGC
GCGATTGCTGATCCCCATGTGTATCACTGGCAAACTGTGATGGACGACACCGTCAGTGCGTCCGTCGCGC
AGGCTCTCGATGAGCTGATGCTTTGGGCCGAGGACTGCCCCGAAGTCCGGCACCTCGTGCACGCGGATTT
CGGCTCCAACAATGTCCTGACGGACAATGGCCGCATAACAGCGGTCATTGACTGGAGCGAGGCGATGTTC
GGGGATTCCCAATACGAGGTCGCCAACATCTTCTTCTGGAGGCCGTGGTTGGCTTGTATGGAGCAGCAGA
CGCGCTACTTCGAGCGGAGGCATCCGGAGCTTGCAGGATCGCCGCGGCTCCGGGCGTATATGCTCCGCAT
TGGTCTTGACCAACTCTATCAGAGCTTGGTTGACGGCAATTTCGATGATGCAGCTTGGGCGCAGGGTCGA
TGCGACGCAATCGTCCGATCCGGAGCCGGGACTGTCGGGCGTACACAAATCGCCCGCAGAAGCGCGGCCG
TCTGGACCGATGGCTGTGTAGAAGTACTCGCCGATAGTGGAAACCGACGCCCCAGCACTCGTCCGAGGGC
AAAGGAATAGAGTAGATGCCGACCGAACAAGAGCTGATTTCGAGAACGCCTCAGCCAGCAACTCGCGCGA
GCCTAGCAAGGCAAATGCGAGAGAACGGCCTTACGCTTGGTGGCACAGTTCTCGTCCACAGTTCGCTAAG
CTCGCTCGGCTGGGTCGCGGGAGGGCCGGTCGCAGTGATTCAGGCCCTTCTGGATTGTGTTGGTCCCCAG
GGCACGATTGTCATGCCCACGCACTCGGGTGATCTGACTGATCCCGCAGATTGGAGATCGCCGCCCGTGC
CTGCCGATTGGGTGCAGATCTCTAGATCTGTACAAGTAAAGCGGCCGCGACTCTAGATCATAATCAGCCA
TACCACATTTGTAGAGGTTTTACTTGCTTTAAAAAACCTCCCACACCTCCCCCTGAACCTGAAACATAAA
ATGAATGCAATTGTTGTTGTTTAGTCCCTCCCAATTCGATATCAAGCTTATCGATAATCAACCTCTGGAT
TACAAAATTTGTGAAAGATTGACTGGTATTCTTAACTATGTTGCTCCTTTTACGCTATGTGGATACGCTG
CTTTAATGCCTTTGTATCATGCTATTGCTTCCCGTATGGCTTTCATTTTCTCCTCCTTGTATAAATCCTG
GTTGCTGTCTCTTTATGAGGAGTTGTGGCCCGTTGTCAGGCAACGTGGCGTGGTGTGCACTGTGTTTGCT
GACGCAACCCCCACTGGTTGGGGCATTGCCACCACCTGTCAGCTCCTTTCCGGGACTTTCGCTTTCCCCC
TCCCTATTGCCACGGCGGAACTCATCGCCGCCTGCCTTGCCCGCTGCTGGACAGGGGCTCGGCTGTTGGG
CACTGACAATTCCGTGGTGTTGTCGGGGAAATCATCGTCCTTTCCTTGGCTGCTCGCCTGTGTTGCCACC
TGGATTCTGCGCGGGACGTCCTTCTGCTACGTCCCTTCGGCCCTCAATCCAGCGGACCTTCCTTCCCGCG
GCCTGCTGCCGGCTCTGCGGCCTCTTCCGCGTCTTCGCCTTCGCCCTCAGACGAGTCGGATCTCCCTTTG
GGCCGCCTCCCCGCATCGATACCGTCGACCTCGATCGAGACCTAGAAAAACATGGAGCAATCACAAGTAG
CAATACAGCAGCTACCAATGCTGATTGTGCCTGGCTAGAAGCACAAGAGGAGGAGGAGGTGGGTTTTCCA
GTCACACCTCAGGTACCTTTAAGACCAATGACTTACAAGGCAGCTGTAGATCTTAGCCACTTTTTAAAAG
AAAAGGGGGGACTGGAAGGGCTAATTCACTCCCAACGAAGACAAGATATCCTTGATCTGTGGATCTACCA
CACACAAGGCTACTTCCCTGATTGGCAGAACTACACACCAGGGCCAGGGATCAGATATCCACTGACCTTT
GGATGGTGCTACAAGCTAGTACCAGTTGAGCAAGAGAAGGTAGAAGAAGCCAATGAAGGAGAGAACACCC
GCTTGTTACACCCTGTGAGCCTGCATGGGATGGATGACCCGGAGAGAGAAGTATTAGAGTGGAGGTTTGA
CAGCCGCCTAGCATTTCATCACATGGCCCGAGAGCTGCATCCGGACTGTACTGGGTCTCTCTGGTTAGAC
CAGATCTGAGCCTGGGAGCTCTCTGGCTAACTAGGGAACCCACTGCTTAAGCCTCAATAAAGCTTGCCTT
GAGTGCTTCAAGTAGTGTGTGCCCGTCTGTTGTGTGACTCTGGTAACTAGAGATCCCTCAGACCCTTTTA
GTCAGTGTGGAAAATCTCTAGCAGGGCCCGTTTAAACCCGCTGATCAGCCTCGACTGTGCCTTCTAGTTG
CCAGCCATCTGTTGTTTGCCCCTCCCCCGTGCCTTCCTTGACCCTGGAAGGTGCCACTCCCACTGTCCTT
TCCTAATAAAATGAGGAAATTGCATCGCATTGTCTGAGTAGGTGTCATTCTATTCTGGGGGGTGGGGTGG
GGCAGGACAGCAAGGGGGAGGATTGGGAAGACAATAGCAGGCATGCTGGGGATGCGGTGGGCTCTATGGC
TTCTGAGGCGGAAAGAACCAGCTGGGGCTCTAGGGGGTATCCCC
[124 nt withheld, positions 11735-11858]
C
[91 nt withheld, positions 11860-11950]
A
[49 nt withheld, positions 11952-12000]
CCTTTGACGTTGGAGTCCACGTTCTTT
[37 nt withheld, positions 12028-12064]
ACCCTATCTCGGTCTATTCTTTTGATTTATAAGGGATTTTGCCGATTTCGGCCTATTGGTTAAAAAATGA
GCTGATTTAACAAAAATTTAACGCGAATTAATTCTGTGGAATGTGTGTCAGTTAGGGTGTGGAAAGTCCC
CAGGCTCCCCAGCAGGCAGAAGTATGCAAAGCATGCATCTCAATTAGTCAGCAACCAGGTGTGGAAAGTC
CCCAGGCTCCCCAGCAGGCAGAAGTATGCAAAGCATGCATCTCAATTAGTCAGCAACCATAGTCCCGCCC
CTAACTCCGCCCATCCCGCCCCTAACTCCGCCCAGTTCCGCCCATTCTCCGCCCCATGGCTGACTAATTT
TTTTTATTTATGCAGAGGCCGAGGCCGCCTCTGCCTCTGAGCTATTCCAGAAGTAGTGAGGAGGCTTTTT
TGGAGGCCTAGGCTTTTGCAAAAAGCTCCCGGGAGCTTGTATATCCATTTTCGGATCTGATCAGCACGTG
TTGACAATTAATCATCGGCATAGTATATCGGCATAGTATAATACGACAAGGTGAGGAACTAAACCATGGC
CAAGTTGACCAGTGCCGTTCCGGTGCTCACCGCGCGCGACGTCGCCGGAGCGGTCGAGTTCTGGACCGAC
CGGCTCGGGTTCTCCCGGGACTTCGTGGAGGACGACTTCGCCGGTGTGGTCCGGGACGACGTGACCCTGT
TCATCAGCGCGGTCCAGGACCAGGTGGTGCCGGACAACACCCTGGCCTGGGTGTGGGTGCGCGGCCTGGA
CGAGCTGTACGCCGAGTGGTCGGAGGTCGTGTCCACGAACTTCCGGGACGCCTCCGGGCCGGCCATGACC
GAGATCGGCGAGCAGCCGTGGGGGCGGGAGTTCGCCCTGCGCGACCCGGCCGGCAACTGCGTGCACTTCG
TGGCCGAGGAGCAGGACTGACACGTGCTACGAGATTTCGATTCCACCGCCGCCTTCTATGAAAGGTTGGG
CTTCGGAATCGTTTTCCGGGACGCCGGCTGGATGATCCTCCAGCGCGGGGATCTCATGCTGGAGTTCTTC
GCCCACCCCAACTTGTTTATTGCAGCTTATAATGGTTACAAATAAAGCAATAGCATCACAAATTTCACAA
ATAAAGCATTTTTTTCACTGCATTCTAGTTGTGGTTTGTCCAAACTCATCAATGTATCTTATCATGTCTG
TATACCGTCGACCTCTAGCTAGAGCTTGGCGTAATCATGGTCATAGCTGTTTCCTGTGTGAAATTGTTAT
CCGCTCACAATTCCACACAACATACGAGCCGGAAGCATAAAGTGTAAAGCCTGGGGTGCCTAATGAGTGA
GCTAACTCACATTAATTGCGTTGCGCTCACTGCCCGCTTTCCAGTCGGGAAACCTGTCGTGCCAGCTGCA
TTAATGAATCGGCCAACGCGCGGGGAGAGGCGGTTTGCGTATTGGGCGCTCTTCCGCTTCCTCGCTCACT
GACTCGCTGCGCTCGGTCGTTCGGCTGCGGCGAGCGGTATCAGCTCACTCAAAGGCGGTAATACGGTTAT
CCACAGAATCAGGGGATAACGCAGGAAAGAACATGTGAGCAAAAGGCCAGCAAAAGGCCAGGAACCGTAA
AAAGGCCGCGTTGCTGGCGTTTTTCCATAGGCTCCGCCCCCCTGACGAGCATCACAAAAATCGACGCTCA
AGTCAGAGGTGGCGAAACCCGACAGGACTATAAAGATACCAGGCGTTTCCCCCTGGAAGCTCCCTCGTGC
GCTCTCCTGTTCCGACCCTGCCGCTTACCGGATACCTGTCCGCCTTTCTCCCTTCGGGAAGCGTGGCGCT
TTCTCATAGCTCACGCTGTAGGTATCTCAGTTCGGTGTAGGTCGTTCGCTCCAAGCTGGGCTGTGTGCAC
GAACCCCCCGTTCAGCCCGACCGCTGCGCCTTATCCGGTAACTATCGTCTTGAGTCCAACCCGGTAAGAC
ACGACTTATCGCCACTGGCAGCAGCCACTGGTAACAGGATTAGCAGAGCGAGGTATGTAGGCGGTGCTAC
AGAGTTCTTGAAGTGGTGGCCTAACTACGGCTACACTAGAAGAACAGTATTTGGTATCTGCGCTCTGCTG
AAGCCAGTTACCTTCGGAAAAAGAGTTGGTAGCTCTTGATCCGGCAAACAAACCACCGCTGGTAGCGGTG
GTTTTTTTGTTTGCAAGCAGCAGATTACGCGCAGAAAAAAAGGATCTCAAGAAGATCCTTTGATCTTTTC
TACGGGGTCTGACGCTCAGTGGAACGAAAACTCACGTTAAGGGATTTTGGTCATGAGATTATCAAAAAGG
ATCTTCACCTAGATCCTTTTAAATTAAAAATGAAGTTTTAAATCAATCTAAAGTATATATGAGTAAACTT
GGTCTGACAGTTACCAATGCTTAATCAGTGAGGCACCTATCTCAGCGATCTGTCTATTTCGTTCATCCAT
AGTTGCCTGACTCCCCGTCGTGTAGATAACTACGATACGGGAGGGCTTACCATCTGGCCCCAGTGCTGCA
ATGATACCGCGAGACCCACGCTCACCGGCTCCAGATTTATCAGCAATAAACCAGCCAGCCGGAAGGGCCG
AGCGCAGAAGTGGTCCTGCAACTTTATCCGCCTCCATCCAGTCTATTAATTGTTGCCGGGAAGCTAGAGT
AAGTAGTTCGCCAGTTAATAGTTTGCGCAACGTTGTTGCCATTGCTACAGGCATCGTGGTGTCACGCTCG
TCGTTTGGTATGGCTTCATTCAGCTCCGGTTCCCAACGATCAAGGCGAGTTACATGATCCCCCATGTTGT
GCAAAAAAGCGGTTAGCTCCTTCGGTCCTCCGATCGTTGTCAGAAGTAAGTTGGCCGCAGTGTTATCACT
CATGGTTATGGCAGCACTGCATAATTCTCTTACTGTCATGCCATCCGTAAGATGCTTTTCTGTGACTGGT
GAGTACTCAACCAAGTCATTCTGAGAATAGTGTATGCGGCGACCGAGTTGCTCTTGCCCGGCGTCAATAC
GGGATAATACCGCGCCACATAGCAGAACTTTAAAAGTGCTCATCATTGGAAAACGTTCTTCGGGGCGAAA
ACTCTCAAGGATCTTACCGCTGTTGAGATCCAGTTCGATGTAACCCACTCGTGCACCCAACTGATCTTCA
GCATCTTTTACTTTCACCAGCGTTTCTGGGTGAGCAAAAACAGGAAGGCAAAATGCCGCAAAAAAGGGAA
TAAGGGCGACACGGAAATGTTGAATACTCATACTCTTCCTTTTTCAATATTATTGAAGCATTTATCAGGG
TTATTGTCTCATGAGCGGATACATATTTGAATGTATTTAGAAAAATAAACAAATAGGGGTTCCGCGCACA
TTTCCCCGAAAAGTGCCACCTGAC
Features (pLannotate 1.2.2; 42 found; start..end, strand, type, name):
     31..83      -  misc_feature   bom (fragment): basis of mobility region from pBR322
    238..617     +  enhancer       CMV enhancer: human cytomegalovirus immediate early enhancer
    618..817     +  promoter       CMV promoter: human cytomegalovirus (CMV) immediate early promoter
    835..1015    +  LTR            5' LTR (truncated): truncated 5' long terminal repeat (LTR) from HIV-1
   1062..1187    +  misc_feature   HIV-1 Ψ: packaging signal of human immunodeficiency virus type 1
   1171..1534    +  CDS            HIV-1 gag (fragment): gag protein from human immunodeficiency virus 1; gag
   1680..1913    +  misc_feature   RRE: The Rev response element (RRE) of HIV-1 allows for Rev-dependent mRNA export from the nucleus to the cytoplasm.
   2290..2390    +  CDS            Rev (fragment): human immunodeficiency virus 1 (HIV-1) Rev protein; rev; enhances nuclear export of unspliced and incompletely spliced viral mRNAs
   2440..2557    +  misc_feature   cPPT/CTS: central polypurine tract and central termination sequence of HIV-1
   2614..2638    +  protein_bind   attB1: mutant version of attB; recombination site for the Gateway® BP reaction BP Clonase™
   2670..2984    +  promoter       tight TRE promoter: Tet-responsive promoter PTight, consisting of seven tet operator sequences followed by the minimal CMV promoter
   3036..5729    +  CDS            Pcsk6: PCSK6_RAT - Also known as Pace4. Experimental evidence at protein level: Swiss-Prot protein existence level 1. Serine endoprotease that processes various proproteins by cleavage at paired basic amino acids, recognizing the RXXX[KR]R consensus motif. Likely functions in the constitutive secretory pathway, with unique restricted distribution in both neuroendocrine and non-neuroendocrine tissues. From Rattus norvegicus (Rat).
   5730..5771    +  CDS            V5 tag: epitope tag from simian virus 5
   5810..5834    -  protein_bind   attB2: mutant version of attB; recombination site for the Gateway® BP reaction BP Clonase™
   5884..7095    +  promoter       UbC promoter: human ubiquitin C promoter
   7160..7212    +  misc_feature   MCS (fragment): multiple cloning site
   7220..7917    +  CDS            rtTA3 (fragment): reverse tetracycline transactivator 3 activates expression from Tet-responsive promoters in the presence of doxycycline
   7847..7957    +  CDS            VP48: 3 tandem repeats of the minimal activation domain of herpes simplex virus VP16 (Cheng et al., 2013)
   8130..8592    +  misc_feature   IRES: internal ribosome entry site (IRES) of the encephalomyocarditis virus (EMCV)
   8650..9670    +  CDS            HygR (fragment): aminoglycoside phosphotransferase from E. coli; aph(4)-Ia; confers resistance to hygromycin
   9688..9966    +  CDS            yokD (fragment): YOKD_BACSU - Experimental evidence at protein level: Swiss-Prot protein existence level 1. May contribute to antibiotic resistance. From Bacillus subtilis (strain 168).
   9996..10079   +  CDS            large T antigen (fragment): large T antigen from SV40 (simian virus 40)
  10113..10136   +  misc_feature   MCS (fragment): pBluescript multiple cloning site
  10136..10724   +  misc_feature   WPRE: woodchuck hepatitis virus posttranscriptional regulatory element
  10725..10744   +  misc_feature   MCS (fragment): pBluescript multiple cloning site
  10746..11246   +  CDS            nef (fragment): NEF_HV1LA - Experimental evidence at protein level: Swiss-Prot protein existence level 1. Extracellular Nef protein targets CD4(+) T-lymphocytes for apoptosis by interacting with CXCR4 surface receptors. From Human immunodeficiency virus type 1 group M subtype B (isolate Lai) (HIV-1).
  11253..11433   +  LTR            5' LTR (truncated): truncated 5' long terminal repeat (LTR) from HIV-1
  11465..11689   +  polyA_signal   bGH poly(A) signal: bovine growth hormone polyadenylation signal
  11693..11714   +  promoter       SV40 promoter (fragment): SV40 enhancer and early promoter
  11735..12163   +  rep_origin     f1 ori (sequence partly withheld): f1 bacteriophage origin of replication; arrow indicates direction of (+) strand synthesis
  12177..12506   +  promoter       SV40 promoter: SV40 enhancer and early promoter
  12554..12601   +  promoter       EM7 promoter: synthetic bacterial promoter&nbsp
  12620..12994   +  CDS            BleoR: antibiotic-binding protein; Sh ble from Streptoalloteichus hindustanus; confers resistance to bleomycin, phleomycin, and Zeocin™
  13004..13129   +  CDS            ble (fragment): BLE_KLEPN - Experimental evidence at protein level: Swiss-Prot protein existence level 1. Binding protein with a strong affinity to the bleomycin family of antibiotics. Binds to CL990; an antimitotic-antibiotic compound. From Klebsiella pneumoniae.
  13124..13245   +  polyA_signal   SV40 poly(A) signal: SV40 polyadenylation signal
  13316..13338   -  protein_bind   lac operator (fragment): The lac repressor binds to the lac operator to inhibit transcription in E. coli. This inhibition can be relieved by adding lactose or isopropyl-β-D-thiogalactopyranoside (IPTG). lac repressor encoded by lacI
  13342..13372   -  promoter       lac promoter: promoter for the E. coli lac operon
  13387..13408   -  protein_bind   CAP binding site: CAP binding activates transcription in the presence of cAMP. E. coli catabolite activator protein
  13421..13513   -  CDS            lacI (fragment): lac repressor; lacI; The lac repressor binds to the lac operator to inhibit transcription in E. coli. This inhibition can be relieved by adding lactose or isopropyl-β-D-thiogalactopyranoside (IPTG).
  13696..14284   -  rep_origin     ori: high-copy-number ColE1/pMB1/pBR322/pUC origin of replication
  14455..15315   -  CDS            AmpR: β-lactamase; bla; confers resistance to ampicillin, carbenicillin, and related antibiotics
  15316..15420   -  promoter       AmpR promoter: bla
