[The description below was written by a language model from this plasmid's Addgene catalogue record and pLannotate feature annotations shown in this document.]
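Description:
pSLIK PCSK5(sgRR)-V5 hygro is a 15.4 kb HIV-1-based lentiviral vector built on the pSLIK_Hygro backbone for doxycycline-inducible expression of human PCSK5 (also called PC5 or PC6), a proprotein convertase. The coding sequence was introduced by Gateway cloning and lies between attB1 and attB2 sites, downstream of a tight TRE promoter (seven tet operators plus a minimal CMV promoter), and carries a C-terminal V5 epitope tag. It contains three nucleotide substitutions (a75g, t84c, g87c) which, according to the stated purpose, make the transcript resistant to the sg09 guide RNA. This lets the construct be used for add-back or rescue in cells where endogenous PCSK5 has been targeted. The automated annotation labels this open reading frame as rat Pcsk6, which most likely reflects homology among convertase family members rather than the true identity of the insert.

A second cassette in the same provirus makes the system self-contained. The human UbC promoter drives rtTA3, the reverse tetracycline transactivator, followed by an EMCV IRES and a hygromycin resistance gene, so transduced cells can be selected with hygromycin and express the activator needed to switch on the TRE promoter in the presence of doxycycline. Viral elements include a CMV enhancer/promoter fused to a truncated 5' LTR, the Ψ packaging signal, RRE, cPPT/CTS, WPRE and a truncated 3' LTR followed by a bGH polyadenylation signal. The plasmid backbone carries a high-copy ColE1-type origin, an f1 origin, ampicillin resistance for bacterial selection, and an SV40/EM7-driven bleomycin/Zeocin resistance cassette outside the LTRs.
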