Addgene plasmid #232452: pSLIK PCSK5(sgRR)-V5 hygro
Purpose: Lentiviral expression vector for an inducible sg09 resistant PCSK5
Depositing lab: Kevin Janes. Depositing organization: University of Virginia. Publication: PCSK5M452I is a recessive hypomorph exclusive to MCF10DCIS.com cells. Marohl T, Atkins KA, Wang L, Janes KA. Mol Cancer Res. 2025 Oct 28. doi: 10.1158/1541-7786.MCR-25-0211. PubMed 41148168.
Backbone
  Vector backbone: pSLIK_Hygro
  Backbone manufacturer: Iain Fraser, Addgene plasmid #25737
  Vector type: Lentiviral
Growth in bacteria
  Bacterial resistance: Ampicillin, 100 μg/mL
  Growth temperature: 30°C
  Growth strain: NEB Stable
  Copy number: High Copy
Gene/Insert
  Gene/Insert name: PCSK5 (alt names: PC5; PC6)
  Species: H. sapiens (human)
  Mutation: a75g_t84c_g87c
  Entrez Gene: PCSK5 (a.k.a. PC5, PC6, PC6A, SPC6)
  Tag / fusion protein: V5 (C terminal on insert)
  Cloning method: Gateway Cloning
Terms and licenses: Academic/Nonprofit Terms; Industry Terms: Not Available to Industry
How to cite: pSLIK PCSK5(sgRR)-V5 hygro was a gift from Kevin Janes (Addgene plasmid # 232452 ; http://n2t.net/addgene:232452 ; RRID:Addgene_232452)
